Addgene plasmid #196629: pTRIP-SFFV-GFP-RELA
Purpose: Express GFP-RELA
Depositing lab: Nicolas Manel. Depositing organization: Institut Curie. Publication: RELA tunes innate-like interferon I/III responses in human T cells. Jeremiah N, Ferran H, Antoniadou K, De Azevedo K, Nikolic J, Maurin M, Benaroch P, Manel N. J Exp Med. 2023 May 1;220(5):e20220666. doi: 10.1084/jem.20220666. Epub 2023 Feb 23. PubMed 36820829.
Backbone
  Vector backbone: pTRIP
  Vector type: Lentiviral
Growth in bacteria
  Bacterial resistance: Ampicillin, 100 μg/mL
  Growth temperature: 30°C
  Growth strain: NEB Stable
  Copy number: High Copy
Gene/Insert
  Gene/Insert name: GFP-RELA
  Species: H. sapiens (human)
  Mutation: WT
  Entrez Gene: RELA (a.k.a. AIF3BL3, CMCU, NFKB3, p65)
  Tag / fusion protein: GFP (N terminal on insert)
  Cloning method: Restriction Enzyme; 5′ cloning site Unknown (unknown if destroyed)
Terms and licenses: Academic/Nonprofit Terms; Industry Terms: Not Available to Industry
How to cite: pTRIP-SFFV-GFP-RELA was a gift from Nicolas Manel (Addgene plasmid # 196629 ; http://n2t.net/addgene:196629 ; RRID:Addgene_196629)
