[The description below was written by a language model from this plasmid's Addgene catalogue record and pLannotate feature annotations shown in this document.]
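Description:
pTRIP-SFFV-GFP-RELA is an HIV-1-derived lentiviral transfer vector of about 12 kb, built on the pTRIP backbone to express human RELA (the p65 subunit of NF-κB) fused at its N terminus to GFP. In bacteria it is maintained through a high-copy ColE1/pUC-type origin and selected with ampicillin via the β-lactamase gene. The recorded host is a recombination-tolerant E. coli strain, as is usual for plasmids carrying repeated LTR sequences.

The lentiviral portion runs from an upstream HIV-1 LTR region through the Ψ packaging signal, which overlaps a gag fragment, then the Rev response element for Rev-dependent nuclear export of the genomic RNA, and the central polypurine tract/termination sequence (cPPT/CTS), which aids nuclear import and transduction of non-dividing cells. Downstream, the spleen focus-forming virus (SFFV) LTR promoter, a strong constitutive promoter that works well in haematopoietic cells, drives an EGFP coding sequence followed almost immediately by wild-type RELA, consistent with a single fusion protein. The cassette ends in a ΔU3 self-inactivating 3' LTR, so the integrated provirus depends on the internal SFFV promoter. No WPRE, IRES or mammalian drug-selection cassette within the viral unit is annotated, so GFP fluorescence is the means of identifying transduced cells.

Outside the LTRs, the table shows remnants of older backbone components: an SV40 promoter with gpt fragments, SV40 small t intron and poly(A) sequences, and partial pBR322 elements. A few short hits, such as TBC1D5, lacI and frsA, are probably incidental annotation matches. The stated purpose is simply to express GFP-RELA, and the associated publication concerns RELA and interferon I/III responses in human T cells. The fusion should also allow the protein's localisation to be followed by fluorescence.
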