Features (pLannotate 1.2.2; 30 found; start..end, strand, type, name):
     43..108     +  intron         small t intron: SV40 (simian virus 40) small t antigen intron
    238..258     +  CDS            SV40 NLS: nuclear localization signal of SV40 (simian virus 40) large T antigen
    577..660     +  CDS            large T antigen (fragment): large T antigen from SV40 (simian virus 40)
    683..817     +  polyA_signal   SV40 poly(A) signal: SV40 polyadenylation signal
    984..1313    +  CDS            nef (fragment): NEF_HV1BR - Experimental evidence at protein level: Swiss-Prot protein existence level 1. Extracellular Nef protein targets CD4(+) T-lymphocytes for apoptosis by interacting with CXCR4 surface receptors (PubMed:14990729). From Human immunodeficiency virus type 1 group M subtype B (isolate BRU/LAI) (HIV-1).
   1361..1618    +  LTR            5' LTR (truncated): truncated 5' long terminal repeat (LTR) from HIV-1
   1665..1790    +  misc_feature   HIV-1 Ψ: packaging signal of human immunodeficiency virus type 1
   1774..2137    +  CDS            HIV-1 gag (fragment): gag protein from human immunodeficiency virus 1; gag
   2283..2516    +  misc_feature   RRE: The Rev response element (RRE) of HIV-1 allows for Rev-dependent mRNA export from the nucleus to the cytoplasm.
   2893..2993    +  CDS            Rev (fragment): human immunodeficiency virus 1 (HIV-1) Rev protein; rev; enhances nuclear export of unspliced and incompletely spliced viral mRNAs
   3038..3155    +  misc_feature   cPPT/CTS: central polypurine tract and central termination sequence of HIV-1
   3295..3702    +  promoter       SFFV promoter: spleen focus-forming virus long terminal repeat (LTR) promoter
   3742..4455    +  CDS            EGFP: EGFP is a basic (constitutively fluorescent) green fluorescent protein published in 1996, derived from Aequorea victoria. It is reported to be a rapidly-maturing weak dimer with moderate acid sensitivity.
   4459..6111    +  CDS            RELA: TF65_HUMAN - Also known as NFKB3. Experimental evidence at protein level: Swiss-Prot protein existence level 1. NF-kappa-B is a pleiotropic transcription factor present in almost all cell types and is the endpoint of a series of signal transduction events that are initiated by a vast array of stimuli related to many biological processes such as inflammation, immunity, differentiation, cell growth, tumorigenesis and apoptosis. NF-kappa-B is a homo- or heterodimeric complex formed by the Rel-like domain- containing proteins RELA/p65, RELB, NFKB1/p105, NFKB1/p50, REL and NFKB2/p52. The heterodime
   6114..6302    +  CDS            nef (fragment): NEF_HV1Z2 - Experimental evidence at protein level: Swiss-Prot protein existence level 1. Extracellular Nef protein targets CD4(+) T-lymphocytes for apoptosis by interacting with CXCR4 surface receptors. From Human immunodeficiency virus type 1 group M subtype D (isolate Z2/CDC-Z34) (HIV-1).
   6304..6335    +  LTR            3' LTR (ΔU3) (fragment): self-inactivating 3' long terminal repeat (LTR) from HIV-1
   6383..6563    +  LTR            5' LTR (truncated): truncated 5' long terminal repeat (LTR) from HIV-1
   7525..7623    -  CDS            TBC1D5 (fragment): TBCD5_HUMAN - Also known as KIAA0210. Experimental evidence at protein level: Swiss-Prot protein existence level 1. May act as a GTPase-activating protein (GAP) for Rab family protein(s). May act as a GAP for RAB7A. Can displace RAB7A and retromer CSC subcomplex from the endosomal membrane to the cytosol; at least retromer displacement seems to require its catalytic activity (PubMed:19531583, PubMed:20923837). Required for retrograde transport of cargo proteins from endosomes to the trans-Golgi network (TGN); the function seems to require its catalytic activity. Involved in regulation of autop
   8029..8308    +  CDS            TcR (fragment): tetracycline efflux protein; tet; confers resistance to tetracycline
   8309..8357    -  misc_feature   bom (fragment): basis of mobility region from pBR322
   8459..8494    -  CDS            rop (fragment): Rop protein, which maintains plasmids at low copy number; rop
   8589..8693    +  promoter       AmpR promoter: bla
   8694..9554    +  CDS            AmpR: β-lactamase; bla; confers resistance to ampicillin, carbenicillin, and related antibiotics
   9725..10313   +  rep_origin     ori: high-copy-number ColE1/pMB1/pBR322/pUC origin of replication
  10496..10552   +  CDS            lacI (fragment): lac repressor; lacI; The lac repressor binds to the lac operator to inhibit transcription in E. coli. This inhibition can be relieved by adding lactose or isopropyl-β-D-thiogalactopyranoside (IPTG).
  10559..10888   +  promoter       SV40 promoter: SV40 enhancer and early promoter
  11088..11207   +  CDS            gpt (fragment): XGPT_ECOLI - Also known as gpp, gxu. Experimental evidence at protein level: Swiss-Prot protein existence level 1. Purine salvage pathway enzyme that catalyzes the transfer of the ribosyl-5-phosphate group from 5-phospho-alpha-D-ribose 1- diphosphate (PRPP) to the N9 position of the 6-oxopurines guanine and xanthine to form the corresponding ribonucleotides GMP (guanosine 5'- monophosphate) and XMP (xanthosine 5'-monophosphate), with the release of PPi. To a lesser extent, also acts on hypoxanthine (PubMed:9100006, PubMed:3886014). Does not ribophosphorylate adenine (PubMed:3886014). From Esch
  11207..11542   +  CDS            gpt (fragment): XGPT_ECOLI - Also known as gpp, gxu. Experimental evidence at protein level: Swiss-Prot protein existence level 1. Purine salvage pathway enzyme that catalyzes the transfer of the ribosyl-5-phosphate group from 5-phospho-alpha-D-ribose 1- diphosphate (PRPP) to the N9 position of the 6-oxopurines guanine and xanthine to form the corresponding ribonucleotides GMP (guanosine 5'- monophosphate) and XMP (xanthosine 5'-monophosphate), with the release of PPi. To a lesser extent, also acts on hypoxanthine (PubMed:9100006, PubMed:3886014). Does not ribophosphorylate adenine (PubMed:3886014). From Esch
  11637..11942   +  CDS            frsA (fragment): FRSA_ECOLI - Also known as yafA. Experimental evidence at protein level: Swiss-Prot protein existence level 1. Catalyzes the hydrolysis of esters (PubMed:15808744). Displays esterase activity toward pNP-butyrate (PubMed:15808744). May stimulate mixed-acid fermentation by acting as a fermentation/respiration switch that down-regulates respiration and up- regulates fermentation rates (PubMed:15169777). From Escherichia coli (strain K12).
  11946..41      +  CDS            small t antigen (fragment) (across the origin): SV40 (simian virus 40) small t antigen
>Addgene plasmid #196629 | pTRIP-SFFV-GFP-RELA | addgene full sequence | sequence record 385709 | Addgene NGS Result
ACATAATTGGACAAACTACCTACAGAGATTTAAAGCTCTAAGGTAAATATAAAATTTTTAAGTGTATAAT
GTGTTAAACTACTGATTCTAATTGTTTGTGTATTTTAGATTCCAACCTATGGAACTGATGAATGGGAGCA
GTGGTGGAATGCCTTTAATGAGGAAAACCTGTTTTGCTCAGAAGAAATGCCATCTAGTGATGATGAGGCT
ACTGCTGACTCTCAACATTCTACTCCTCCAAAAAAGAAGAGAAAGGTAGAAGACCCCAAGGACTTTCCTT
CAGAATTGCTAAGTTTTTTGAGTCATGCTGTGTTTAGTAATAGAACTCTTGCTTGCTTTGCTATTTACAC
CACAAAGGAAAAAGCTGCACTGCTATACAAGAAAATTATGGAAAAATATTCTGTAACCTTTATAAGTAGG
CATAACAGTTATAATCATAACATACTGTTTTTTCTTACTCCACACAGGCATAGAGTGTCTGCTATTAATA
ACTATGCTCAAAAATTGTGTACCTTTAGCTTTTTAATTTGTAAAGGGGTTAATAAGGAATATTTGATGTA
TAGTGCCTTGACTAGAGATCATAATCAGCCATACCACATTTGTAGAGGTTTTACTTGCTTTAAAAAACCT
CCCACACCTCCCCCTGAACCTGAAACATAAAATGAATGCAATTGTTGTTGTTAACTTGTTTATTGCAGCT
TATAATGGTTACAAATAAAGCAATAGCATCACAAATTTCACAAATAAAGCATTTTTTTCACTGCATTCTA
GTTGTGGTTTGTCCAAACTCATCAATGTATCTTATCATGTCTGGATCAACTGGATAACTCAAGCTAACCA
AAATCATCCCAAACTTCCCACCCCATACCCTATTACCACTGCCAATTACCTGTGGTTTCATTTACTCTAA
ACCTGTGATTCCTCTGAATTATTTTCATTTTAAAGAAATTGTATTTGTTAAATATGTACTACAAACTTAG
TAGTTGGAAGGGCTAATTCACTCCCAAAGAAGACAAGATATCCTTGATCTGTGGATCTACCACACACAAG
GCTACTTCCCTGATTAGCAGAACTACACACCAGGGCCAGGGGTCAGATATCCACTGACCTTTGGATGGTG
CTACAAGCTAGTACCAGTTGAGCCAGATAAGGTAGAAGAGGCCAATAAAGGAGAGAACACCAGCTTGTTA
CACCCTGTGAGCCTGCATGGGATGGATGACCCGGAGAGAGAAGTGTTAGAGTGGAGGTTTGACAGCCGCC
TAGCATTTCATCACGTGGCCCGAGAGCTGCATCCGGAGTACTTCAAGAACTGCTGATATCGAGCTTGCTA
CAAGGGACTTTCCGCTGGGGACTTTCCAGGGAGGCGTGGCCTGGGCGGGACTGGGGAGTGGCGAGCCCTC
AGATCCTGCATATAAGCAGCTGCTTTTTGCCTGTACTGGGTCTCTCTGGTTAGACCAGATCTGAGCCTGG
GAGCTCTCTGGCTAACTAGGGAACCCACTGCTTAAGCCTCAATAAAGCTTGCCTTGAGTGCTTCAAGTAG
TGTGTGCCCGTCTGTTGTGTGACTCTGGTAACTAGAGATCCCTCAGACCCTTTTAGTCAGTGTGGAAAAT
CTCTAGCAGTGGCGCCCGAACAGGGACTTGAAAGCGAAAGGGAAACCAGAGGAGCTCTCTCGACGCAGGA
CTCGGCTTGCTGAAGCGCGCACGGCAAGAGGCGAGGGGCGGCGACTGGTGAGTACGCCAAAAATTTTGAC
TAGCGGAGGCTAGAAGGAGAGAGATGGGTGCGAGAGCGTCAGTATTAAGCGGGGGAGAATTAGATCGCGA
TGGGAAAAAATTCGGTTAAGGCCAGGGGGAAAGAAAAAATATAAATTAAAACATATAGTATGGGCAAGCA
GGGAGCTAGAACGATTCGCAGTTAATCCTGGCCTGTTAGAAACATCAGAAGGCTGTAGACAAATACTGGG
ACAGCTACAACCATCCCTTCAGACAGGATCAGAAGAACTTAGATCATTATATAATACAGTAGCAACCCTC
TATTGTGTGCATCAAAGGATAGAGATAAAAGACACCAAGGAAGCTTTAGACAAGATAGAGGAAGAGCAAA
ACAAAAGTAAGACCACCGCACAGCAAGCGGCCGCTGATCTTCAGACCTGGAGGAGGAGATATGAGGGACA
ATTGGAGAAGTGAATTATATAAATATAAAGTAGTAAAAATTGAACCATTAGGAGTAGCACCCACCAAGGC
AAAGAGAAGAGTGGTGCAGAGAGAAAAAAGAGCAGTGGGAATAGGAGCTTTGTTCCTTGGGTTCTTGGGA
GCAGCAGGAAGCACTATGGGCGCAGCGTCAATGACGCTGACGGTACAGGCCAGACAATTATTGTCTGGTA
TAGTGCAGCAGCAGAACAATTTGCTGAGGGCTATTGAGGCGCAACAGCATCTGTTGCAACTCACAGTCTG
GGGCATCAAGCAGCTCCAGGCAAGAATCCTGGCTGTGGAAAGATACCTAAAGGATCAACAGCTCCTGGGG
ATTTGGGGTTGCTCTGGAAAACTCATTTGCACCACTGCTGTGCCTTGGAATGCTAGTTGGAGTAATAAAT
CTCTGGAACAGATTTGGAATCACACGACCTGGATGGAGTGGGACAGAGAAATTAACAATTACACAAGCTT
AATACACTCCTTAATTGAAGAATCGCAAAACCAGCAAGAAAAGAATGAACAAGAATTATTGGAATTAGAT
AAATGGGCAAGTTTGTGGAATTGGTTTAACATAACAAATTGGCTGTGGTATATAAAATTATTCATAATGA
TAGTAGGAGGCTTGGTAGGTTTAAGAATAGTTTTTGCTGTACTTTCTATAGTGAATAGAGTTAGGCAGGG
ATATTCACCATTATCGTTTCAGACCCACCTCCCAACCCCGAGGGGACCCGACAGGCCCGAAGGAATAGAA
GAAGAAGGTGGAGAGAGAGACAGAGACAGATCCATTCGATTAGTGAACGGATCTCGACGGTATCGCCGAA
TTCACAAATGGCAGTATTCATCCACAATTTTAAAAGAAAAGGGGGGATTGGGGGGTACAGTGCAGGGGAA
AGAATAGTAGACATAATAGCAACAGACATACAAACTAAAGAATTACAAAAACAAATTACAAAAATTCAAA
ATTTTCGGGTTTATTACAGGGACAGCAGAGATCCACTTTGGCTGATACGCGTCTGCAGCCCCGATAAAAT
AAAAGATTTTATTTAGTCTCCAGAAAAAGGGGGGAATGAAAGACCCCACCTGTAGGTTTGGCAAGCTAGC
TGCAGTAACGCCATTTTGCAAGGCATGGAAAAATACCAAACCAAGAATAGAGAAGTTCAGATCAAGGGCG
GGTACATGAAAATAGCTAACGTTGGGCCAAACAGGATATCTGCGGTGAGCAGTTTCGGCCCCGGCCCGGG
GCCAAGAACAGATGGTCACCGCAGTTTCGGCCCCGGCCCGAGGCCAAGAACAGATGGTCCCCAGATATGG
CCCAACCCTCAGCAGTTTCTTAAGACCCATCAGATGTTTCCAGGCTCCCCCAAGGACCTGAAATGACCCT
GCGCCTTATTTGAATTAACCAATCAGCCTGCTTCTCGCTTCTGTTCGCGCGCTTCTGCTTCCCGAGCTCT
ATAAAAGAGCTCACAACCCCTCACTCGGCGCGCCAGTCCTCCGACAGACTGAGTCGCCCGGGCCGCGGCC
GCGGGCTAGCGGATCCCCACCGGTCGCCACCATGGTGAGCAAGGGCGAGGAGCTGTTCACCGGGGTGGTG
CCCATCCTGGTCGAGCTGGACGGCGACGTAAACGGCCACAAGTTCAGCGTGTCCGGCGAGGGCGAGGGCG
ATGCCACCTACGGCAAGCTGACCCTGAAGTTCATCTGCACCACCGGCAAGCTGCCCGTGCCCTGGCCCAC
CCTCGTGACCACCCTGACCTACGGCGTGCAGTGCTTCAGCCGCTACCCCGACCACATGAAGCAGCACGAC
TTCTTCAAGTCCGCCATGCCCGAAGGCTACGTCCAGGAGCGCACCATCTTCTTCAAGGACGACGGCAACT
ACAAGACCCGCGCCGAGGTGAAGTTCGAGGGCGACACCCTGGTGAACCGCATCGAGCTGAAGGGCATCGA
CTTCAAGGAGGACGGCAACATCCTGGGGCACAAGCTGGAGTACAACTACAACAGCCACAACGTCTATATC
ATGGCCGACAAGCAGAAGAACGGCATCAAGGTGAACTTCAAGATCCGCCACAACATCGAGGACGGCAGCG
TGCAGCTCGCCGACCACTACCAGCAGAACACCCCCATCGGCGACGGCCCCGTGCTGCTGCCCGACAACCA
CTACCTGAGCACCCAGTCCGCCCTGAGCAAAGACCCCAACGAGAAGCGCGATCACATGGTCCTGCTGGAG
TTCGTGACCGCCGCCGGGATCACTCTCGGCATGGACGAGCTGTACACAATGGACGAACTGTTCCCCCTCA
TCTTCCCGGCAGAGCCAGCCCAGGCCTCTGGCCCCTATGTGGAGATCATTGAGCAGCCCAAGCAGCGGGG
CATGCGCTTCCGCTACAAGTGCGAGGGGCGCTCCGCGGGCAGCATCCCAGGCGAGAGGAGCACAGATACC
ACCAAGACCCACCCCACCATCAAGATCAATGGCTACACAGGACCAGGGACAGTGCGCATCTCCCTGGTCA
CCAAGGACCCTCCTCACCGGCCTCACCCCCACGAGCTTGTAGGAAAGGACTGCCGGGATGGCTTCTATGA
GGCTGAGCTCTGCCCGGACCGCTGCATCCACAGTTTCCAGAACCTGGGAATCCAGTGTGTGAAGAAGCGG
GACCTGGAGCAGGCTATCAGTCAGCGCATCCAGACCAACAACAACCCCTTCCAAGTTCCTATAGAAGAGC
AGCGTGGGGACTACGACCTGAATGCTGTGCGGCTCTGCTTCCAGGTGACAGTGCGGGACCCATCAGGCAG
GCCCCTCCGCCTGCCGCCTGTCCTTTCTCATCCCATCTTTGACAATCGTGCCCCCAACACTGCCGAGCTC
AAGATCTGCCGAGTGAACCGAAACTCTGGCAGCTGCCTCGGTGGGGATGAGATCTTCCTACTGTGTGACA
AGGTGCAGAAAGAGGACATTGAGGTGTATTTCACGGGACCAGGCTGGGAGGCCCGAGGCTCCTTTTCGCA
AGCTGATGTGCACCGACAAGTGGCCATTGTGTTCCGGACCCCTCCCTACGCAGACCCCAGCCTGCAGGCT
CCTGTGCGTGTCTCCATGCAGCTGCGGCGGCCTTCCGACCGGGAGCTCAGTGAGCCCATGGAATTCCAGT
ACCTGCCAGATACAGACGATCGTCACCGGATTGAGGAGAAACGTAAAAGGACATATGAGACCTTCAAGAG
CATCATGAAGAAGAGTCCTTTCAGCGGACCCACCGACCCCCGGCCTCCACCTCGACGCATTGCTGTGCCT
TCCCGCAGCTCAGCTTCTGTCCCCAAGCCAGCACCCCAGCCCTATCCCTTTACGTCATCCCTGAGCACCA
TCAACTATGATGAGTTTCCCACCATGGTGTTTCCTTCTGGGCAGATCAGCCAGGCCTCGGCCTTGGCCCC
GGCCCCTCCCCAAGTCCTGCCCCAGGCTCCAGCCCCTGCCCCTGCTCCAGCCATGGTATCAGCTCTGGCC
CAGGCCCCAGCCCCTGTCCCAGTCCTAGCCCCAGGCCCTCCTCAGGCTGTGGCCCCACCTGCCCCCAAGC
CCACCCAGGCTGGGGAAGGAACGCTGTCAGAGGCCCTGCTGCAGCTGCAGTTTGATGATGAAGACCTGGG
GGCCTTGCTTGGCAACAGCACAGACCCAGCTGTGTTCACAGACCTGGCATCCGTCGACAACTCCGAGTTT
CAGCAGCTGCTGAACCAGGGCATACCTGTGGCCCCCCACACAACTGAGCCCATGCTGATGGAGTACCCTG
AGGCTATAACTCGCCTAGTGACAGGGGCCCAGAGGCCCCCCGACCCAGCTCCTGCTCCACTGGGGGCCCC
GGGGCTCCCCAATGGCCTCCTTTCAGGAGATGAAGACTTCTCCTCCATTGCGGACATGGACTTCTCAGCC
CTGCTGAGTCAGATCAGCTCCTAACTCGAGACCTAGAAAAACATGGAGCAATCACAAGTAGCAATACAGC
AGCTACCAATGCTGATTGTGCCTGGCTAGAAGCACAAGAGGAGGAGGAGGTGGGTTTTCCAGTCACACCT
CAGGTACCTTTAAGACCAATGACTTACAAGGCAGCTGTAGATCTTAGCCACTTTTTAAAAGAAAAGGGGG
GACTGGAAGGGCTAATTCACTCCCAACGAAGACAAAATCGTCGAGAGATGCTGCATATAAGCAGCTGCTT
TTTGCTTGTACTGGGTCTCTCTGGTTAGACCAGATCTGAGCCTGGGAGCTCTCTGGCTAACTAGGGAACC
CACTGCTTAAGCCTCAATAAAGCTTGCCTTGAGTGCTTCAAGTAGTGTGTGCCCGTCTGTTGTGTGACTC
TGGTAACTAGAGATCCCTCAGACCCTTTTAGTCAGTGTGGAAAATCTCTAGCAGTAGTAGTTCATGTCAT
CTTATTATTCAGTATTTATAACTTGCAAAGAAATGAATATCAGAGAGTGAGAGGCCTTGACATTATAATA
GATTTAGCAGGAATTGAACTAGGAGTGGAGCACACAGGCAAAGCTGCAGAAGTACTTGGAAGAAGCCACC
AGAGATACTCACGATTCTGCACATACCTGGCTAATCCCAGATCCTAAGGATTACATTAAGTTTACTAACA
TTTATATAATGATTTATAGTTTAAAGTATAAACTTATCTAATTTACTATTCTGACAGATATTAATTAATC
CTCAAATATCATAAGAGATGATTACTATTATCCCCATTTAACACAAGAGGAAACTGAGAGGGAAAGATGT
TGAAGTAATTTTCCCACAATTACAGCATCCGTTAGTTACGACTCTATGATCTTCTGACACAAATTCCATT
TACTCCTCACCCTATGACTCAGTCGAATATATCAAAGTTATGGACATTATGCTAAGTAACAAATTACCCT
TTTATATAGTAAATACTGAGTAGATTGAGAGAAGAAATTGTTTGCAAACCTGAATAGCTTCAAGAAGAAG
AGAAGTGAGGATAAGAATAACAGTTGTCATTTAACAAGTTTTAACAAGTAACTTGGTTAGAAAGGGATTC
AAATGCATAAAGCAAGGGATAAATTTTTCTGGCAACAAGACTATACAATATAACCTTAAATATGACTTCA
AATAATTGTTGGAACTTGATAAAACTAATTAAATATTATTGAAGATTATCAATATTATAAATGTAATTTA
CTTTTAAAAAGGGAACATAGAAATGTGTATCATTAGAGTAGAAAACAATCCTTATTATCACAATTTGTCA
AAACAAGTTTGTTATTAACACAAGTAGAATACTGCATTCAATTAAGTTGACTGCAGATTTTGTGTTTTGT
TAAAATTAGAAAGAGATAACAACAATTTGAATTATTGAAAGTAACATGTAAATAGTTCTACATACGTTCT
TTTGACATCTTGTTCAATCATTGATCGAAGTTCTTTATCTTGGAAGAATTTGTTCCAAAGACTCTGAAAT
AAGGAAAACAATCTATTATATAGTCTCACACCTTTGTTTTACTTTTAGTGATTTCAATTTAATAATGTAA
ATGGTTAAAATTTATTCTTCTCTGAGATCATTTCACATTGCAGATAGAAAACCTGAGACTGGGGTAATTT
TTATTAAAATCTAATTTAATCTCAGAAACACATCTTTATTCTAACATCAATTTTTCCAGTTTGATATTAT
CATATAAAGTCAGCCTTCCTCATCTGCAGGTTCCACAACAAAAATCCAACCAACTGTGGATCAAAAATAT
TGGGAAAAAATTAAAAATAGCAATACAACAATAAAAAAATACAAATCAGAAAAACAGCACAGTATAACAA
CTTTATTTAGCATTTACAATCTATTAGGTATTATAAGTAATCTAGCCAGATCCTCTACGCCGGACGCATC
GTGGCCGGCATCACCGGCGCCACAGGTGCGGTTGCTGGCGCCTATATCGCCGACATCACCGATGGGGAAG
ATCGGGCTCGCCACTTCGGGCTCATGAGCGCTTGTTTCGGCGTGGGTATGGTGGCAGGCCCCGTGGCCGG
GGGACTGTTGGGCGCCATCTCCTTGCATGCACCATTCCTTGCGGCGGCGGTGCTCAACGGCCTCAACCTA
CTACTGGGCTGCTTCCTAATGCAGGAGTCGCATAAGGGAGAGCGTCGAATGGTGCACTCTCAGTACAATC
TGCTCTGATGCCGCATAGTTAAGCCAGCCCCGACACCCGCCAACACCCGCTGACGCGCCCTGACGGGCTT
GTCTGCTCCCGGCATCCGCTTACAGACAAGCTGTGACCGTCTCCGGGAGCTGCATGTGTCAGAGGTTTTC
ACCGTCATCACCGAAACGCGCGAGACGAAAGGGCCTCGTGATACGCCTATTTTTATAGGTTAATGTCATG
ATAATAATGGTTTCTTAGACGTCAGGTGGCACTTTTCGGGGAAATGTGCGCGGAACCCCTATTTGTTTAT
TTTTCTAAATACATTCAAATATGTATCCGCTCATGAGACAATAACCCTGATAAATGCTTCAATAATATTG
AAAAAGGAAGAGTATGAGTATTCAACATTTCCGTGTCGCCCTTATTCCCTTTTTTGCGGCATTTTGCCTT
CCTGTTTTTGCTCACCCAGAAACGCTGGTGAAAGTAAAAGATGCTGAAGATCAGTTGGGTGCACGAGTGG
GTTACATCGAACTGGATCTCAACAGCGGTAAGATCCTTGAGAGTTTTCGCCCCGAAGAACGTTTTCCAAT
GATGAGCACTTTTAAAGTTCTGCTATGTGGCGCGGTATTATCCCGTATTGACGCCGGGCAAGAGCAACTC
GGTCGCCGCATACACTATTCTCAGAATGACTTGGTTGAGTACTCACCAGTCACAGAAAAGCATCTTACGG
ATGGCATGACAGTAAGAGAATTATGCAGTGCTGCCATAACCATGAGTGATAACACTGCGGCCAACTTACT
TCTGACAACGATCGGAGGACCGAAGGAGCTAACCGCTTTTTTGCACAACATGGGGGATCATGTAACTCGC
CTTGATCGTTGGGAACCGGAGCTGAATGAAGCCATACCAAACGACGAGCGTGACACCACGATGCCTGTAG
CAATGGCAACAACGTTGCGCAAACTATTAACTGGCGAACTACTTACTCTAGCTTCCCGGCAACAATTAAT
AGACTGGATGGAGGCGGATAAAGTTGCAGGACCACTTCTGCGCTCGGCCCTTCCGGCTGGCTGGTTTATT
GCTGATAAATCTGGAGCCGGTGAGCGTGGGTCTCGCGGTATCATTGCAGCACTGGGGCCAGATGGTAAGC
CCTCCCGTATCGTAGTTATCTACACGACGGGGAGTCAGGCAACTATGGATGAACGAAATAGACAGATCGC
TGAGATAGGTGCCTCACTGATTAAGCATTGGTAACTGTCAGACCAAGTTTACTCATATATACTTTAGATT
GATTTAAAACTTCATTTTTAATTTAAAAGGATCTAGGTGAAGATCCTTTTTGATAATCTCATGACCAAAA
TCCCTTAACGTGAGTTTTCGTTCCACTGAGCGTCAGACCCCGTAGAAAAGATCAAAGGATCTTCTTGAGA
TCCTTTTTTTCTGCGCGTAATCTGCTGCTTGCAAACAAAAAAACCACCGCTACCAGCGGTGGTTTGTTTG
CCGGATCAAGAGCTACCAACTCTTTTTCCGAAGGTAACTGGCTTCAGCAGAGCGCAGATACCAAATACTG
TTCTTCTAGTGTAGCCGTAGTTAGGCCACCACTTCAAGAACTCTGTAGCACCGCCTACATACCTCGCTCT
GCTAATCCTGTTACCAGTGGCTGCTGCCAGTGGCGATAAGTCGTGTCTTACCGGGTTGGACTCAAGACGA
TAGTTACCGGATAAGGCGCAGCGGTCGGGCTGAACGGGGGGTTCGTGCACACAGCCCAGCTTGGAGCGAA
CGACCTACACCGAACTGAGATACCTACAGCGTGAGCTATGAGAAAGCGCCACGCTTCCCGAAGGGAGAAA
GGCGGACAGGTATCCGGTAAGCGGCAGGGTCGGAACAGGAGAGCGCACGAGGGAGCTTCCAGGGGGAAAC
GCCTGGTATCTTTATAGTCCTGTCGGGTTTCGCCACCTCTGACTTGAGCGTCGATTTTTGTGATGCTCGT
CAGGGGGGCGGAGCCTATGGAAAAACGCCAGCAACGCGGCCTTTTTACGGTTCCTGGCCTTTTGCTGGCC
TTTTGCTCACATGTTCTTTCCTGCGTTATCCCCTGATTCTGTGGATAACCGTATTACCGCCTTTGAGTGA
GCTGATACCGCTCGCCGCAGCCGAACGACCGAGCGCAGCGAGTCAGTGAGCGAGGAAGCGGAAGAGCGCC
CAATACGCAAACCGCCTCTCCCCGCGCGTTGGCCGATTCATTAATGCAGCTGTGGAATGTGTGTCAGTTA
GGGTGTGGAAAGTCCCCAGGCTCCCCAGCAGGCAGAAGTATGCAAAGCATGCATCTCAATTAGTCAGCAA
CCAGGTGTGGAAAGTCCCCAGGCTCCCCAGCAGGCAGAAGTATGCAAAGCATGCATCTCAATTAGTCAGC
AACCATAGTCCCGCCCCTAACTCCGCCCATCCCGCCCCTAACTCCGCCCAGTTCCGCCCATTCTCCGCCC
CATGGCTGACTAATTTTTTTTATTTATGCAGAGGCCGAGGCCGCCTCGGCCTCTGAGCTATTCCAGAAGT
AGTGAGGAGGCTTTTTTGGAGGCCTAGGCTTTTGCAAAAAGCTTGGACACAAGACAGGCTTGCGAGATAT
GTTTGAGAATACCACTTTATCCCGCGTCAGGGAGAGGCAGTGCGTAAAAAGACGCGGACTCATGTGAAAT
ACTGGTTTTTAGTGCGCCAGATCTCTATAATCTCGCGCAACCTATTTTCCCCTCGAACACTTTTTAAGCC
GTAGATAAACAGGCTGGGACACTTCACATGAGCGAAAAATACATCGTCACCTGGGACATGTTGCAGATCC
ATGCACGTAAACTCGCAAGCCGACTGATGCCTTCTGAACAATGGAAAGGCATTATTGCCGTAAGCCGTGG
CGGTCTGTACCGGGTGCGTTACTGGCGCGTGAACTGGGTATTCGTCATGTCGATACCGTTTGTATTTCCA
GCTACGATCACGACAACCAGCGCGAGCTTAAAGTGCTGAAACGCGCAGAAGGCGATGGCGAAGGCTTCAT
CGTTATTGATGACCTGGTGGATACCGGTGGTACTGCGGTTGCGATTCGTGAAATGTATCCAAAAGCGCAC
TTTGTCACCATCTTCGCAAAACCGGCTGGTCGTCCGCTGGTTGATGACTATGTTGTTGATATCCCGCAAG
ATACCTGGATTGAACAGCCGTGGGATATGGGCGTCGTATTCGTCCCGCCAATCTCCGGTCGCTAATCTTT
TCAACGCCTGGCACTGCCGGGCGTTGTTCTTTTTAACTTCAGGCGGGTTACAATAGTTTCCAGTAAGTAT
TCTGGAGGCTGCATCCATGACACAGGCAAACCTGAGCGAAACCCTGTTCAAACCCCGCTTTAAACATCCT
GAAACCTCGACGCTAGTCCGCCGCTTTAATCACGGCGCACAACCGCCTGTGCAGTCGGCCCTTGATGGTA
AAACCATCCCTCACTGGTATCGCATGATTAACCGTCTGATGTGGATCTGGCGCGGCATTGACCCACGCGA
AATCCTCGACGTCCAGGCACGTATTGTGATGAGCGATGCCGAACGTACCGACGATGATTTATACGATACG
GTGATTGGCTACCGTGGCGGCAACTGGATTTATGAGTGGGCCCCGGATCTTTGTGAAGGAACCTTACTTC
TGTGGTGTG
